>Addgene plasmid #24260 | pCDNA3 Flag Bmf (S77A) | addgene partial sequence | sequence record 30556 | 24260 with CMV-F
AGCAGAGCTCTCTGGCTAACTAGAGAACCCACTGCTTACTGGCTTATCGAAATTAATACGACTCACTATA
GGGAGACCCAAGCTTACGGCAGCCAACATGGACTATAAGGACGATGATGACAAAGGATCCGAGCCATCTC
AGTGTGTGGAGGAGCTGGAGGATGATGTGTTCCAACCAGAGGATGGGGAGCCGGTGACCCAACCCGGGAG
CTTGCTCTCTGCTGACCTGTTTGCCCAGAGCCTACTGGACTGCCCCCTCAGCCGACTTCAGCTCTTCCCT
CTCACCCACTGCTGTGGCCCTGGCCTTCGACCCACCAGCCAGGAAGACAAAGCTACCCAGACTCTCAGCC
CAGCCGCCCCCAGCCAAGGTGTCATGCTGCCATGTGGGGTGACTGAGGAACCCCAGCGACTCTTTTATGG
CAATGCTGGCTATCGGCTTCCTCTCCCTGCCAGTTTCCCAGCAGTCTTGCCCATTGGGGAGCAGCCCCCC
GAAGGGCAGTGGCAACATCAAGCAGAGGTACAGATTGCCCGAAAGCTTCAGTGCATTGCAGACCAGTTCC
ACCGGCTTCATGTGCAGCAACACCAGCAGAACCAAAATCGTGTGTGGTGGCAGATCCTCCTCTTCCTGCA
CAACCTTGCTTTGAATGGAGAAGAGAACAGGAACGGGGCAGGCCCTAGGTGAGAATTCTGCAGATATCCA
TCACACTGGCGGCCGCTCGAGCATGCATCTAGAGGGCCCTATTCTATAGTGTCACCTAAATGCTAGAGCT
CGCTGATCAGCCTCGACTGTGCCTTCTAGTTGCCAGCCATCTGTTGTTTGCCCCTCCCCCGTGCCTTCCT
TGACCCTGGAAGGTGCCACTCCCACTGTCCTTTCCTAATAAAATGAGGAAATTGCATCGCA
