[The description below was written by a language model from this plasmid's Addgene catalogue record.]
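Description:
pCDNA3 Flag Bmf (S77A) is a mammalian expression plasmid built on the pcDNA3 backbone (about 5.4 kb without insert). It is propagated in E. coli as a high-copy plasmid under ampicillin selection. No feature table accompanies the record, so individual backbone elements are not itemised. pcDNA3 is generally known as a vector that drives inserts from the CMV immediate-early promoter, carries a neomycin resistance cassette for selecting stable mammalian lines, and flanks its cloning site with T7 and SP6 promoters. This is consistent with the T7 and SP6 sequencing primers listed here.

The insert is a roughly 600 bp cDNA encoding human Bmf (Bcl2 modifying factor), a BH3-only pro-apoptotic member of the Bcl2 family. It was cloned between HindIII and EcoRI sites, both of which remain intact, and it carries an N-terminal Flag epitope tag for detection or immunoprecipitation of the expressed protein. The coding sequence carries a point mutation replacing a serine with alanine, which removes a potential phosphorylation site. The record is internally inconsistent about the position: the plasmid name and the mutation field both give serine 77, whereas the insert name field reads S90A. This may reflect different numbering schemes or an annotation error, and the record does not resolve it.

The associated publication concerns JNK phosphorylation of Bim-related Bcl2 family proteins and Bax-dependent apoptosis. The construct is therefore most plausibly used as a non-phosphorylatable Bmf mutant, expressed in transfected mammalian cells and compared with wild-type Bmf to test how this phosphorylation affects apoptotic signalling.
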