Addgene plasmid #24260: pCDNA3 Flag Bmf (S77A)
Depositing lab: Roger Davis. Depositing organization: University of Massachusetts, Worcester. Publication: JNK phosphorylation of Bim-related members of the Bcl2 family induces Bax-dependent apoptosis. Lei K, Davis RJ. Proc Natl Acad Sci U S A. 2003 Mar 4. 100(5):2432-7. 10.1073/pnas.0438011100 PubMed 12591950.
Backbone
  Vector backbone: pcDNA3
  Backbone manufacturer: invitrogen
  Backbone size w/o insert (bp): 5446
  Vector type: Mammalian Expression
Growth in bacteria
  Bacterial resistance: Ampicillin, 100 μg/mL
  Growth temperature: 37°C
  Growth strain: DH5alpha
  Copy number: High Copy
Gene/Insert
  Gene/Insert name: Bmf (S90A) (alt name: Bcl2 modifying factor)
  Species: H. sapiens (human)
  Insert size (bp): 596
  Mutation: changed Serine 77 to Alanine
  GenBank ID: NM_001003940
  Entrez Gene: BMF
  Tag / fusion protein: Flag (N terminal on insert)
  Cloning method: Restriction Enzyme; 5′ cloning site Hind III (not destroyed); 3′ cloning site EcoRI (not destroyed)
  Sequencing primers: 5′ T7; 3′ SP6
Terms and licenses: Academic/Nonprofit Terms; Industry Terms: Not Available to Industry
How to cite: pCDNA3 Flag Bmf (S77A) was a gift from Roger Davis (Addgene plasmid # 24260 ; http://n2t.net/addgene:24260 ; RRID:Addgene_24260)
